Addgene plasmid #148422: pcDNA3.1-MS2-HA-HsRck_296-472-RKKtoAAA_AC
Purpose: Mammalian Expression of HsRck_296-472-RKKtoAAA
Depositing lab: Elisa Izaurralde. Depositing organization: Max Planck Institute for Developmental Biology. Publication: miRISC and the CCR4-NOT complex silence mRNA targets independently of 43S ribosomal scanning. Kuzuoglu-Ozturk D, Bhandari D, Huntzinger E, Fauser M, Helms S, Izaurralde E. EMBO J. 2016 Jun 1;35(11):1186-203. doi: 10.15252/embj.201592901. Epub 2016 Mar 23. PubMed 27009120.
Backbone
  Vector backbone: Unknown
  Vector type: Mammalian Expression
Growth in bacteria
  Bacterial resistance: Ampicillin, 100 μg/mL
  Growth temperature: 37°C
  Growth strain: DH5alpha
  Copy number: High Copy
Gene/Insert
  Gene/Insert name: HsRck_296-472-RKKtoAAA (alt name: DDX6)
  Species: H. sapiens (human)
  Entrez Gene: DDX6 (a.k.a. HLR2, IDDILF, P54, RCK, Rck/p54)
  Cloning method: Unknown
Terms and licenses: Academic/Nonprofit Terms; Industry Terms: Not Available to Industry
Depositor comments: ORF extracted from NCBI: NM_004397.3 Plasmids from this collection were made available to the research community and donated after the lab closed. Please note that the sequence provided by the depositing laboratory may be theoretical/predicted or based on Sanger sequencing results. There may be discrepancies between sequencing results obtained by Addgene and the depositor sequence. If an Addgene verified sequence is not available, please contact before placing your order to request that our lab fully sequence the plasmid.
How to cite: pcDNA3.1-MS2-HA-HsRck_296-472-RKKtoAAA_AC was a gift from Elisa Izaurralde (Addgene plasmid # 148422 ; http://n2t.net/addgene:148422 ; RRID:Addgene_148422)
