[The description below was written by a language model from this plasmid's Addgene catalogue record and pLannotate feature annotations shown in this document.]
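Description:
pcDNA3.1-MS2-HA-HsRck_296-472-RKKtoAAA_AC is a 6.4 kb mammalian expression plasmid. The catalogue lists the backbone as unknown, but the name and the feature layout are those of a pcDNA3.1-type vector. It is maintained in E. coli through a high-copy ColE1/pUC origin with ampicillin selection (AmpR under its own bla promoter), and it also carries an f1 origin. A second cassette, made up of the SV40 enhancer/early promoter, the neomycin phosphotransferase gene and an SV40 poly(A) signal, would allow G418 selection of transfected mammalian cells. Several short annotated fragments (bom, lacI, ble, an HIV-1 LTR piece and a partial SV40 promoter) appear to be backbone remnants or partial matches rather than functional parts.

The payload is a single fusion open reading frame driven by the CMV immediate-early enhancer and promoter and terminated by the bovine growth hormone poly(A) signal. T7 and SP6 promoters flank the insert. The frame begins with the bacteriophage MS2 coat protein, followed by an HA epitope (annotated as a fragment of 3xHA, consistent with a single tag), and ends with a fragment of human DDX6 (RCK/p54) covering residues 296–472. According to the name, this fragment carries an RKK-to-AAA substitution; the record does not give the positions of the mutated residues or their functional consequence.

The MS2 coat protein binds a specific RNA stem-loop, so this design can tether the DDX6 fragment to a reporter mRNA bearing MS2 binding sites, while the HA tag permits detection or immunoprecipitation. The associated study addresses mRNA silencing by miRISC and the CCR4-NOT complex, which fits such a tethering use, with the triple-alanine form presumably compared against the wild-type fragment.
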