Features (pLannotate 1.2.2; 23 found; start..end, strand, type, name):
     28..80      -  misc_feature   bom (fragment): basis of mobility region from pBR322
    235..614     +  enhancer       CMV enhancer: human cytomegalovirus immediate early enhancer
    615..818     +  promoter       CMV promoter: human cytomegalovirus (CMV) immediate early promoter
    814..847     +  LTR            5' LTR (truncated) (fragment): truncated 5' long terminal repeat (LTR) from HIV-1
    863..881     +  promoter       T7 promoter: promoter for bacteriophage T7 RNA polymerase
    904..1290    +  CDS            MS2: bacteriophage MS2 coat protein binds to a specific stem-loop structure in the viral RNA (Peabody, 1993)
   1333..1359    +  CDS            3xHA (fragment): three tandem HA epitope tags
   1399..1929    +  CDS            DDX6 (fragment): DDX6_HUMAN - Also known as HLR2, RCK. Experimental evidence at protein level: Swiss-Prot protein existence level 1. Essential for the formation of P-bodies, cytosolic membrane- less ribonucleoprotein granules involved in RNA metabolism through the coordinated storage of mRNAs encoding regulatory functions (PubMed:25995375, PubMed:27342281, PubMed:31422817). Plays a role in P- bodies to coordinate the storage of translationally inactive mRNAs in the cytoplasm and prevent their degradation (PubMed:27342281). In the process of mRNA degradation, plays a role in mRNA decapping (PubMed:16364915). Bl
   1955..1973    -  promoter       SP6 promoter: promoter for bacteriophage SP6 RNA polymerase
   1999..2223    +  polyA_signal   bGH poly(A) signal: bovine growth hormone polyadenylation signal
   2227..2248    +  promoter       SV40 promoter (fragment): SV40 enhancer and early promoter
   2269..2697    +  rep_origin     f1 ori (sequence partly withheld): f1 bacteriophage origin of replication; arrow indicates direction of (+) strand synthesis
   2711..3040    +  promoter       SV40 promoter: SV40 enhancer and early promoter
   3107..3898    +  CDS            neo: KKA2_KLEPN - Also known as kan, nptII. Experimental evidence at protein level: Swiss-Prot protein existence level 1. Resistance to kanamycin, neomycin, paromomycin, ribostamycin, butirosin and gentamicin B. From Klebsiella pneumoniae.
   3922..4080    +  CDS            ble (fragment): BLE_KLEPN - Experimental evidence at protein level: Swiss-Prot protein existence level 1. Binding protein with a strong affinity to the bleomycin family of antibiotics. Binds to CL990; an antimitotic-antibiotic compound. From Klebsiella pneumoniae.
   4075..4196    +  polyA_signal   SV40 poly(A) signal: SV40 polyadenylation signal
   4269..4285    -  protein_bind   lac operator: The lac repressor binds to the lac operator to inhibit transcription in E. coli. This inhibition can be relieved by adding lactose or isopropyl-β-D-thiogalactopyranoside (IPTG). lac repressor encoded by lacI
   4293..4323    -  promoter       lac promoter: promoter for the E. coli lac operon
   4338..4359    -  protein_bind   CAP binding site: CAP binding activates transcription in the presence of cAMP. E. coli catabolite activator protein
   4372..4464    -  CDS            lacI (fragment): lac repressor; lacI; The lac repressor binds to the lac operator to inhibit transcription in E. coli. This inhibition can be relieved by adding lactose or isopropyl-β-D-thiogalactopyranoside (IPTG).
   4647..5232    -  rep_origin     ori: high-copy-number ColE1/pMB1/pBR322/pUC origin of replication
   5403..6263    -  CDS            AmpR: β-lactamase; bla; confers resistance to ampicillin, carbenicillin, and related antibiotics
   6264..6368    -  promoter       AmpR promoter: bla
>Addgene plasmid #148422 | pcDNA3.1-MS2-HA-HsRck_296-472-RKKtoAAA_AC | depositor full sequence | sequence record 290870 | Full Sequence
GACGGATCGGGAGATCTCCCGATCCCCTATGGTGCACTCTCAGTACAATCTGCTCTGATGCCGCATAGTT
AAGCCAGTATCTGCTCCCTGCTTGTGTGTTGGAGGTCGCTGAGTAGTGCGCGAGCAAAATTTAAGCTACA
ACAAGGCAAGGCTTGACCGACAATTGCATGAAGAATCTGCTTAGGGTTAGGCGTTTTGCGCTGCTTCGCG
ATGTACGGGCCAGATATACGCGTTGACATTGATTATTGACTAGTTATTAATAGTAATCAATTACGGGGTC
ATTAGTTCATAGCCCATATATGGAGTTCCGCGTTACATAACTTACGGTAAATGGCCCGCCTGGCTGACCG
CCCAACGACCCCCGCCCATTGACGTCAATAATGACGTATGTTCCCATAGTAACGCCAATAGGGACTTTCC
ATTGACGTCAATGGGTGGAGTATTTACGGTAAACTGCCCACTTGGCAGTACATCAAGTGTATCATATGCC
AAGTACGCCCCCTATTGACGTCAATGACGGTAAATGGCCCGCCTGGCATTATGCCCAGTACATGACCTTA
TGGGACTTTCCTACTTGGCAGTACATCTACGTATTAGTCATCGCTATTACCATGGTGATGCGGTTTTGGC
AGTACATCAATGGGCGTGGATAGCGGTTTGACTCACGGGGATTTCCAAGTCTCCACCCCATTGACGTCAA
TGGGAGTTTGTTTTGGCACCAAAATCAACGGGACTTTCCAAAATGTCGTAACAACTCCGCCCCATTGACG
CAAATGGGCGGTAGGCGTGTACGGTGGGAGGTCTATATAAGCAGAGCTCTCTGGCTAACTAGAGAACCCA
CTGCTTACTGGCTTATCGAAATTAATACGACTCACTATAGGGAGACCCAAGCTTGCCACCATGGCTTCTA
ACTTTACTCAGTTCGTTCTCGTCGACAATGGCGGAACTGGCGACGTGACTGTCGCCCCAAGCAACTTCGC
TAACGGGGTCGCTGAATGGATCAGCTCTAACTCGCGATCACAGGCTTACAAAGTAACCTGTAGCGTTCGT
CAGAGCTCTGCGCAGAATCGCAAATACACCATCAAAGTCGAGGTGCCTAAAGTGGCAACCCAGACTGTTG
GTGGTGAAGAGCTTCCTGTAGCCGGATGGAGATCTTACTTAAATATGGAACTAACCATTCCAATTTTCGC
CACGAATTCCGACTGCGAGCTTATTGTTAAGGCAATGCAAGGTCTCCTAAAAGATGGAAACCCGATTCCC
TCGGCCATCGCGGCCAACTCCGGCATCTACGGAGGTGGAGGTGGATCTGGTGGATCTCCTCCACATATGG
CTTACCCATACGATGTTCCAGATTACGCTCCTCCAAAGCTTGGATCCGAATTCCCGGGTCGACTCGAGAA
GGGAGTAACCCAGTACTACGCATATGTAACTGAGCGCCAAAAAGTACACTGCCTCAACACACTTTTCTCC
AGGCTTCAGATAAACCAGTCGATCATTTTCTGTAACTCCTCTCAGGCAGTTGAATTGCTAGCCGCGGCGA
TTTCTCAACTGGGTTATTCTTGCTTCTATATTCATGCTAAAATGAGGCAGGAACATCGAAATCGTGTATT
TCATGATTTCCGAAATGGCTTATGCCGCAATCTTGTTTGCACTGATCTGTTTACCCGAGGTATTGATATA
CAAGCTGTGAATGTGGTAATAAACTTTGATTTCCCAAAGCTGGCAGAGACCTATCTCCATCGTATTGGAA
GATCAGGTCGCTTTGGTCATCTTGGCTTAGCCATCAACTTGATCACATATGATGATCGCTTCAACCTGAA
AAGTATTGAGGAGCAGCTGGGAACAGAAATTAAACCTATTCCGAGCAACATTGATAAGAGCCTGTATGTG
GCAGAATACCACAGCGAGCCTGTAGAAGATGAGAAACCTTAAGCGGCCGCCTAGAGGGCCCTATTCTATA
GTGTCACCTAAATGCTAGAGCTCGCTGATCAGCCTCGACTGTGCCTTCTAGTTGCCAGCCATCTGTTGTT
TGCCCCTCCCCCGTGCCTTCCTTGACCCTGGAAGGTGCCACTCCCACTGTCCTTTCCTAATAAAATGAGG
AAATTGCATCGCATTGTCTGAGTAGGTGTCATTCTATTCTGGGGGGTGGGGTGGGGCAGGACAGCAAGGG
GGAGGATTGGGAAGACAATAGCAGGCATGCTGGGGATGCGGTGGGCTCTATGGCTTCTGAGGCGGAAAGA
ACCAGCTGGGGCTCTAGGGGGTATCCCC
[124 nt withheld, positions 2269-2392]
C
[91 nt withheld, positions 2394-2484]
A
[49 nt withheld, positions 2486-2534]
CCTTTGACGTTGGAGTCCACGTTCTTT
[37 nt withheld, positions 2562-2598]
ACCCTATCTCGGTCTATTCTTTTGATTTATAAGGGATTTTGCCGATTTCGGCCTATTGGTTAAAAAATGA
GCTGATTTAACAAAAATTTAACGCGAATTAATTCTGTGGAATGTGTGTCAGTTAGGGTGTGGAAAGTCCC
CAGGCTCCCCAGCAGGCAGAAGTATGCAAAGCATGCATCTCAATTAGTCAGCAACCAGGTGTGGAAAGTC
CCCAGGCTCCCCAGCAGGCAGAAGTATGCAAAGCATGCATCTCAATTAGTCAGCAACCATAGTCCCGCCC
CTAACTCCGCCCATCCCGCCCCTAACTCCGCCCAGTTCCGCCCATTCTCCGCCCCATGGCTGACTAATTT
TTTTTATTTATGCAGAGGCCGAGGCCGCCTCTGCCTCTGAGCTATTCCAGAAGTAGTGAGGAGGCTTTTT
TGGAGGCCTAGGCTTTTGCAAAAAGCTCCCGGGAGCTTGTATATCCATTTTCGGATCTGATCAAGAGACA
GGATGAGGATCGTTTCGCATGATTGAACAAGATGGATTGCACGCAGGTTCTCCGGCCGCTTGGGTGGAGA
GGCTATTCGGCTATGACTGGGCACAACAGACAATCGGCTGCTCTGATGCCGCCGTGTTCCGGCTGTCAGC
GCAGGGGCGCCCGGTTCTTTTTGTCAAGACCGACCTGTCCGGTGCCCTGAATGAACTGCAGGACGAGGCA
GCGCGGCTATCGTGGCTGGCCACGACGGGCGTTCCTTGCGCAGCTGTGCTCGACGTTGTCACTGAAGCGG
GAAGGGACTGGCTGCTATTGGGCGAAGTGCCGGGGCAGGATCTCCTGTCATCTCACCTTGCTCCTGCCGA
GAAAGTATCCATCATGGCTGATGCAATGCGGCGGCTGCATACGCTTGATCCGGCTACCTGCCCATTCGAC
CACCAAGCGAAACATCGCATCGAGCGAGCACGTACTCGGATGGAAGCCGGTCTTGTCGATCAGGATGATC
TGGACGAAGAGCATCAGGGGCTCGCGCCAGCCGAACTGTTCGCCAGGCTCAAGGCGCGCATGCCCGACGG
CGAGGATCTCGTCGTGACCCATGGCGATGCCTGCTTGCCGAATATCATGGTGGAAAATGGCCGCTTTTCT
GGATTCATCGACTGTGGCCGGCTGGGTGTGGCGGACCGCTATCAGGACATAGCGTTGGCTACCCGTGATA
TTGCTGAAGAGCTTGGCGGCGAATGGGCTGACCGCTTCCTCGTGCTTTACGGTATCGCCGCTCCCGATTC
GCAGCGCATCGCCTTCTATCGCCTTCTTGACGAGTTCTTCTGAGCGGGACTCTGGGGTTCGAAATGACCG
ACCAAGCGACGCCCAACCTGCCATCACGAGATTTCGATTCCACCGCCGCCTTCTATGAAAGGTTGGGCTT
CGGAATCGTTTTCCGGGACGCCGGCTGGATGATCCTCCAGCGCGGGGATCTCATGCTGGAGTTCTTCGCC
CACCCCAACTTGTTTATTGCAGCTTATAATGGTTACAAATAAAGCAATAGCATCACAAATTTCACAAATA
AAGCATTTTTTTCACTGCATTCTAGTTGTGGTTTGTCCAAACTCATCAATGTATCTTATCATGTCTGTAT
ACCGTCGACCTCTAGCTAGAGCTTGGCGTAATCATGGTCATAGCTGTTTCCTGTGTGAAATTGTTATCCG
CTCACAATTCCACACAACATACGAGCCGGAAGCATAAAGTGTAAAGCCTGGGGTGCCTAATGAGTGAGCT
AACTCACATTAATTGCGTTGCGCTCACTGCCCGCTTTCCAGTCGGGAAACCTGTCGTGCCAGCTGCATTA
ATGAATCGGCCAACGCGCGGGGAGAGGCGGTTTGCGTATTGGGCGCTCTTCCGCTTCCTCGCTCACTGAC
TCGCTGCGCTCGGTCGTTCGGCTGCGGCGAGCGGTATCAGCTCACTCAAAGGCGGTAATACGGTTATCCA
CAGAATCAGGGGATAACGCAGGAAAGAACATGTGAGCAAAAGGCCAGCAAAAGGCCAGGAACCGTAAAAA
GGCCGCGTTGCTGGCGTTTTTCCATAGGCTCCGCCCCCCTGACGAGCATCACAAAAATCGACGCTCAAGT
CAGAGGTGGCGAAACCCGACAGGACTATAAAGATACCAGGCGTTTCCCCCTGGAAGCTCCCTCGTGCGCT
CTCCTGTTCCGACCCTGCCGCTTACCGGATACCTGTCCGCCTTTCTCCCTTCGGGAAGCGTGGCGCTTTC
TCATAGCTCACGCTGTAGGTATCTCAGTTCGGTGTAGGTCGTTCGCTCCAAGCTGGGCTGTGTGCACGAA
CCCCCCGTTCAGCCCGACCGCTGCGCCTTATCCGGTAACTATCGTCTTGAGTCCAACCCGGTAAGACACG
ACTTATCGCCACTGGCAGCAGCCACTGGTAACAGGATTAGCAGAGCGAGGTATGTAGGCGGTGCTACAGA
GTTCTTGAAGTGGTGGCCTAACTACGGCTACACTAGAAGAACAGTATTTGGTATCTGCGCTCTGCTGAAG
CCAGTTACCTTCGGAAAAAGAGTTGGTAGCTCTTGATCCGGCAAACAAACCACCGCTGGTAGCGGTTTTT
TTGTTTGCAAGCAGCAGATTACGCGCAGAAAAAAAGGATCTCAAGAAGATCCTTTGATCTTTTCTACGGG
GTCTGACGCTCAGTGGAACGAAAACTCACGTTAAGGGATTTTGGTCATGAGATTATCAAAAAGGATCTTC
ACCTAGATCCTTTTAAATTAAAAATGAAGTTTTAAATCAATCTAAAGTATATATGAGTAAACTTGGTCTG
ACAGTTACCAATGCTTAATCAGTGAGGCACCTATCTCAGCGATCTGTCTATTTCGTTCATCCATAGTTGC
CTGACTCCCCGTCGTGTAGATAACTACGATACGGGAGGGCTTACCATCTGGCCCCAGTGCTGCAATGATA
CCGCGAGACCCACGCTCACCGGCTCCAGATTTATCAGCAATAAACCAGCCAGCCGGAAGGGCCGAGCGCA
GAAGTGGTCCTGCAACTTTATCCGCCTCCATCCAGTCTATTAATTGTTGCCGGGAAGCTAGAGTAAGTAG
TTCGCCAGTTAATAGTTTGCGCAACGTTGTTGCCATTGCTACAGGCATCGTGGTGTCACGCTCGTCGTTT
GGTATGGCTTCATTCAGCTCCGGTTCCCAACGATCAAGGCGAGTTACATGATCCCCCATGTTGTGCAAAA
AAGCGGTTAGCTCCTTCGGTCCTCCGATCGTTGTCAGAAGTAAGTTGGCCGCAGTGTTATCACTCATGGT
TATGGCAGCACTGCATAATTCTCTTACTGTCATGCCATCCGTAAGATGCTTTTCTGTGACTGGTGAGTAC
TCAACCAAGTCATTCTGAGAATAGTGTATGCGGCGACCGAGTTGCTCTTGCCCGGCGTCAATACGGGATA
ATACCGCGCCACATAGCAGAACTTTAAAAGTGCTCATCATTGGAAAACGTTCTTCGGGGCGAAAACTCTC
AAGGATCTTACCGCTGTTGAGATCCAGTTCGATGTAACCCACTCGTGCACCCAACTGATCTTCAGCATCT
TTTACTTTCACCAGCGTTTCTGGGTGAGCAAAAACAGGAAGGCAAAATGCCGCAAAAAAGGGAATAAGGG
CGACACGGAAATGTTGAATACTCATACTCTTCCTTTTTCAATATTATTGAAGCATTTATCAGGGTTATTG
TCTCATGAGCGGATACATATTTGAATGTATTTAGAAAAATAAACAAATAGGGGTTCCGCGCACATTTCCC
CGAAAAGTGCCACCTGACGTC
